>Addgene plasmid #127217 | pMM136 | depositor full sequence | sequence record 243246 | Full Sequence
GCAGCCGGTGCGCCGTCGATTAGGAAGCCGCCCAAGGGCGACGAGCAACCAGATTTTTTCGTTCCGATGC
TCTATGACGTGGGCACCCGCGATAGTCGCAGCATCATGGACGTGGCCGTTTTCCGTCTGTCGAAGCGTGA
CCGACGAGCTGGCGAGGTGATCCGCTACGAGCTTCCAGACGGGCACGTAGAGGTTTCCGCAGGGCCGGCC
GGCATGGCCAGTGTGTGGGATTACGACCTGGTACTGATGGCGGTTTCCCATCTAACCGAATCCATGAACC
GATACCGGGAAGGGAAGGGAGACAAGCCCGGCCGCGTGTTCCGTCCACACGTTGCGGACGTACTCAAGTT
CTGCCGGCGAGCCGATGGCGGAAAGCAGAAAGACGACCTGGTAGAAACCTGCATTCGGTTAAACACCACG
CACGTTGCCATGCAGCGTACGAAGAAGGCCAAGAACGGCCGCCTGGTGACGGTATCCGAGGGTGAAGCCT
TGATTAGCCGCTACAAGATCGTAAAGAGCGAAACCGGGCGGCCGGAGTACATCGAGATCGAGCTAGCTGA
TTGGATGTACCGCGAGATCACAGAAGGCAAGAACCCGGACGTGCTGACGGTTCACCCCGATTACTTTTTG
ATCGATCCCGGCATCGGCCGTTTTCTCTACCGCCTGGCACGCCGCGCCGCAGGCAAGGCAGAAGCCAGAT
GGTTGTTCAAGACGATCTACGAACGCAGTGGCAGCGCCGGAGAGTTCAAGAAGTTCTGTTTCACCGTGCG
CAAGCTGATCGGGTCAAATGACCTGCCGGAGTACGATTTGAAGGAGGAGGCGGGGCAGGCTGGCCCGATC
CTAGTCATGCGCTACCGCAACCTGATCGAGGGCGAAGCATCCGCCGGTTCCTAATGTACGGAGCAGATGC
TAGGGCAAATTGCCCTAGCAGGGGAAAAAGGTCGAAAAGGCCTCTTTCCTGTGGATAGCACGTACATTGG
GAACCCAAAGCCGTACATTGGGAACCGGAACCCGTACATTGGGAACCCAAAGCCGTACATTGGGAACCGG
TCACACATGTAAGTGACTGATATAAAAGAGAAAAAAGGCGATTTTTCCGCCTAAAACTCTTTAAAACTTA
TTAAAACTCTTAAAACCCGCCTGGCCTGTGCATAACTGTCTGGCCAGCGCACAGCCGAAGAGCTGCAAAA
AGCGCCTACCCTTCGGTCGCTGCGCTCCCTACGCCCCGCCGCTTCGCGTCGGCCTATCGCGGCCGCTGGC
CGCTCAAAAATGGCTGGCCTACGGCCAGGCAATCTACCAGGGCGCGGACAAGCCGCGCCGTCGCCACTCG
ACCGCCGGCGCCCACATCAAGGCACCCTGCCTCGCGCGTTTCGGTGATGACGGTGAAAACCTCTGACACA
TGCAGCTCCCGGAAACGGTCACAGCTTGTCTGTAAGCGGATGCCGGGAGCAGACAAGCCCGTCAGGGCGC
GTCAGCGGGTGTTGGCGGGTGTCGGGGCGCAGCCATGACCCAGTCACGTAGCGATAGCGGAGTGTATACT
GGCTTAACTATGCGGCATCAGAGCAGATTGTACTGAGAGTGCACCATATGCGGTGTGAAATACCGCACAG
ATGCGTAAGGAGAAAATACCGCATCAGGCGCTCTTCCGCTTCCTCGCTCACTGACTCGCTGCGCTCGGTC
GTTCGGCTGCGGCGAGCGGTATCAGCTCACTCAAAGGCGGTAATACGGTTATCCACAGAATCAGGGGATA
ACGCAGGAAAGAACATGTGAGCAAAAGGCCAGCAAAAGGCCAGGAACCGTAAAAAGGCCGCGTTGCTGGC
GTTTTTCCATAGGCTCCGCCCCCCTGACGAGCATCACAAAAATCGACGCTCAAGTCAGAGGTGGCGAAAC
CCGACAGGACTATAAAGATACCAGGCGTTTCCCCCTGGAAGCTCCCTCGTGCGCTCTCCTGTTCCGACCC
TGCCGCTTACCGGATACCTGTCCGCCTTTCTCCCTTCGGGAAGCGTGGCGCTTTCTCATAGCTCACGCTG
TAGGTATCTCAGTTCGGTGTAGGTCGTTCGCTCCAAGCTGGGCTGTGTGCACGAACCCCCCGTTCAGCCC
GACCGCTGCGCCTTATCCGGTAACTATCGTCTTGAGTCCAACCCGGTAAGACACGACTTATCGCCACTGG
CAGCAGCCACTGGTAACAGGATTAGCAGAGCGAGGTATGTAGGCGGTGCTACAGAGTTCTTGAAGTGGTG
GCCTAACTACGGCTACACTAGAAGGACAGTATTTGGTATCTGCGCTCTGCTGAAGCCAGTTACCTTCGGA
AAAAGAGTTGGTAGCTCTTGATCCGGCAAACAAACCACCGCTGGTAGCGGTGGTTTTTTTGTTTGCAAGC
AGCAGATTACGCGCAGAAAAAAAGGATCTCAAGAAGATCCTTTGATCTTTTCTACGGGGTCTGACGCTCA
GTGGAACGAAAACTCACGTTAAGGGATTTTGGTCATGCATTCTAGGTACTAAAACAATTCATCCAGTAAA
ATATAATATTTTATTTTCTCCCAATCAGGCTTGATCCCCAGTAAGTCAAAAAATAGCTCGACATACTGTT
CTTCCCCGATATCCTCCCTGATCGACCGGACGCAGAAGGCAATGTCATACCACTTGTCCGCCCTGCCGCT
TCTCCCAAGATCAATAAAGCCACTTACTTTGCCATCTTTCACAAAGATGTTGCTGTCTCCCAGGTCGCCG
TGGGAAAAGACAAGTTCCTCTTCGGGCTTTTCCGTCTTTAAAAAATCATACAGCTCGCGCGGATCTTTAA
ATGGAGTGTCTTCTTCCCAGTTTTCGCAATCCACATCGGCCAGATCGTTATTCAGTAAGTAATCCAATTC
GGCTAAGCGGCTGTCTAAGCTATTCGTATAGGGACAATCCGATATGTCGATGGAGTGAAAGAGCCTGATG
CACTCCGCATACAGCTCGATAATCTTTTCAGGGCTTTGTTCATCTTCATACTCTTCCGAGCAAAGGACGC
CATCGGCCTCACTCATGAGCAGATTGCTCCAGCCATCATGCCGTTCAAAGTGCAGGACCTTTGGAACAGG
CAGCTTTCCTTCCAGCCATAGCATCATGTCCTTTTCCCGTTCCACATCATAGGTGGTCCCTTTATACCGG
CTGTCCGTCATTTTTAAATATAGGTTTTCATTTTCTCCCACCAGCTTATATACCTTAGCAGGAGACATTC
CTTCCGTATCTTTTACGCAGCGGTATTTTTCGATCAGTTTTTTCAATTCCGGTGATATTCTCATTTTAGC
CATTTATTATTTCCTTCCTCTTTTCTACAGTATTTAAAGATACCCCAAGAAGCTAATTATAACAAGACGA
ACTCCAATTCACTGTTCCTTGCATTCTAAAACCTTAAATACCAGAAAACAGCTTTTTCAAAGTTGTTTTC
AAAGTTGGCGTATAACATAGTATCGACGGAGCCGATTTTGAAACCGCGGTGATCACAGGCAGCAACGCTC
TGTCATCGTTACAATCAACATGCTACCCTCCGCGAGATCATCCGTGTTTCAAACCCGGCAGCTTAGTTGC
CGTTCTTCCGAATAGCATCGGTAACATGAGCAAAGTCTGCCGCCTTACAACGGCTCTCCCGCTGACGCCG
TCCCGGACTGATGGGCTGCCTGTATCGAGTGGTGATTTTGTGCCGAGCTGCCGGTCGGGGAGCTGTTGGC
TGGCTGGTGGCAGGATATATTGTGGTGTAAACAAATTGACGCTTAGACAACTTAATAACACATTGCGGAC
GTTTTTAATGTAGAGCTCAAAGTTTAACGCGTTAGCAGAAGGCATGTTGTTGTGACTCCGAGGGGTTGCC
TCAAACTCTATCTTATAACCGGCGTGGAGGCATGGAGGCAGGGGTATTTTGGTCATTTTAATAGATAGTG
GAAAATGACGTGGAATTTACTTAAAGACGAAGTCTTTGCGACAAGGGGGGGCCCACGCCGAATTTAATAT
TACCGGCGTGGCCCCCCCTTATCGCGAGTGCTTTAGCACGAGCGGTCCAGATTTAAAGTAGAAAATTTCC
CGCCCACTAGGGTTAAAGGTGTTCACACTATAAAAGCATATACGATGTGATGGTATTTGATGGAGCGTAT
ATTGTATCAGGTATTTCCGTTGGATACGAATTATTCGTACGACCCTCGGTACCGATCGGCGCGCCTGGCA
GACATACTGTCCCACAAATGAAGATGGAATCTGTAAAAGAAAACGCGTGAAATAATGCGTCTGACAAAGG
TTAGGTCGGCTGCCTTTAATCAATACCAAAGTGGTCCCTACCACGATGGAAAAACTGTGCAGTCGGTTTG
GCTTTTTCTGACGAACAAATAAGATTCGTGGCCGACAGGTGGGGGTCCACCATGTGAAGGCATCTTCAGA
CTCCAATAATGGAGCAATGACGTAAGGGCTTACGAAATAAGTAAGGGTAGTTTGGGAAATGTCCACTCAC
CCGTCAGTCTATAAATACTTAGCCCCTCCCTCATTGTTAAGGGAGCAAAATCTCAGAGAGATAGTCCTAG
AGAGAGAAAGAGAGCAAGTAGCCTAGAAGTAGTCAAGGCGGCGAAGTATTCAGGCACGTGGCCAGGAAGA
AGAAAAGCCAAGACGACGAAAACAGGTAAGAGCTAAGCTTCCTGCACCATGGAAGACGCCAAAAACATAA
AGAAAGGCCCGGCGCCATTCTATCCGCTGGAAGATGGAACCGCTGGAGAGCAACTGCATAAGGCTATGAA
GAGATACGCCCTGGTTCCTGGAACAATTGCTTTTACAGATGCACATATCGAGGTGGACATCACTTACGCT
GAGTACTTCGAAATGTCCGTTCGGTTGGCAGAAGCTATGAAACGATATGGGCTGAATACAAATCACAGAA
TCGTCGTATGCAGTGAAAACTCTCTTCAATTCTTTATGCCGGTGTTGGGCGCGTTATTTATCGGAGTTGC
AGTTGCGCCCGCGAACGACATTTATAATGAACGTGAATTGCTCAACAGTATGGGCATTTCGCAGCCTACC
GTGGTGTTCGTTTCCAAAAAGGGGTTGCAAAAAATTTTGAACGTGCAAAAAAAGCTCCCAATCATCCAAA
AAATTATTATCATGGATTCTAAAACGGATTACCAGGGATTTCAGTCGATGTACACGTTCGTCACATCTCA
TCTACCTCCCGGTTTTAATGAATACGATTTTGTGCCAGAGTCCTTCGATAGGGACAAGACAATTGCACTG
ATCATGAACTCCTCTGGATCTACTGGTCTGCCTAAAGGTGTCGCTCTGCCTCATAGAACTGCCTGCGTGA
GATTCTCGCATGCCAGAGATCCTATTTTTGGCAATCAAATCATTCCGGATACTGCGATTTTAAGTGTTGT
TCCATTCCATCACGGTTTTGGAATGTTTACTACACTCGGATATTTGATATGTGGATTTCGAGTCGTCTTA
ATGTATAGATTTGAAGAAGAGCTGTTTCTGAGGAGCCTTCAGGATTACAAGATTCAAAGTGCGCTGCTGG
TGCCAACCCTATTCTCCTTCTTCGCCAAAAGCACTCTGATTGACAAATACGATTTATCTAATTTACACGA
AATTGCTTCTGGTGGCGCTCCCCTCTCTAAGGAAGTCGGGGAAGCGGTTGCCAAGAGGTTCCATCTGCCA
GGTATCAGGCAAGGATATGGGCTCACTGAGACTACATCAGCTATTCTGATTACACCCGAGGGGGATGATA
AACCGGGCGCGGTCGGTAAAGTTGTTCCATTTTTTGAAGCGAAGGTTGTGGATCTGGATACCGGGAAAAC
GCTGGGCGTTAATCAAAGAGGCGAACTGTGTGTGAGAGGTCCTATGATTATGTCCGGTTATGTAAACAAT
CCGGAAGCGACCAACGCCTTGATTGACAAGGATGGATGGCTACATTCTGGAGACATAGCTTACTGGGACG
AAGACGAACACTTCTTCATCGTTGACCGCCTGAAGTCTCTGATTAAGTACAAAGGCTATCAGGTGGCTCC
CGCTGAATTGGAATCCATCTTGCTCCAACACCCCAACATCTTCGACGCTGGTGTCGCAGGTCTTCCCGAC
GATGACGCCGGTGAACTTCCCGCCGCCGTTGTTGTTTTGGAGCACGGAAAGACGATGACGGAAAAAGAGA
TCGTGGATTACGTCGCCAGTCAAGTAACAACCGCGAAAAAGTTGCGCGGAGGAGTTGTGTTTGTGGACGA
AGTACCGAAAGGTCTTACCGGAAAACTCGACGCAAGAAAAATCAGAGAGATCCTCATAAAGGCCAAGAAG
GGCGGAAAGATCGCCGTGTAACTCGAGATATGAAGATGAAGATGAAATATTTGGTGTGTCAAATAAAAAG
CTTGTGTGCTTAAGTTTGTGTTTTTTTCTTGGCTTGTTGTGTTATGAATTTGTGGCTTTTTCTAATATTA
AATGAATGTAAGATCACATTATAATGAATAAACAAATGTTTCTATAATCCATTGTGAATGTTTTGTTGGA
TCTCTTCTGCAGCATATAACTACTGTATGTGCTATGGTATGGACTATGGAATATGATTAAAGATAAGGAG
CTCCGGTGACGGACCCATGGCTTCGTTGAACAACGGAAACTCGACTTGCCTTCCGCACAATACATCATTT
CTTCTTAGCTTTTTTTCTTCTTCTTCGTTCATACAGTTTTTTTTTGTTTATCAGCTTACATTTTCTTGAA
CCGTAGCTTTCGTTTTCTTCTTTTTAACTTTCCATTCGGAGTTTTTGTATCTTGTTTCATAGTTTGTCCC
AGGATTAGAATGATTAGGCATCGAACCTTCAAGAATTTGATTGAATAAAACATCTTCATTCTTAAGATAT
GAAGATAATCTTCAAAAGGCCCCTGGGAATCTGAAAGAAGAGAAGCAGGCCCATTTATATGGGAAAGAAC
AATAGTATTTCTTATATAGGCCCATTTAAGTTGAAAACAATCTTCAAAAGTCCCACATCGCTTAGATAAG
AAAACGAAGCTGAGTTTATATACAGCTAGAGTCGAAGTAGTGATTGTTGGTAGTAGCGACTCCATGGTTT
TAGAGCTAGAAATAGCAAGTTAAAATAAGGCTAGTCCGTTATCAACTTGAAAAAGTGGCACCGAGTCGGT
GCTTTTTTTCCCGGGGCGCGCCGATATCGAGCTCTCCCGCAGATTTGCCTTTTCAATTTCAGAAAGAATG
CTAACCCACAGATGGTTAGAGAGGCTTACGCAGCAGGTATCATCAAGACGATCTACCCGAGCAATAATCT
CCAGGAAATCAAATACCTTCCCAAGAAGGTTAAAGATGCAGTCAAAAGATTCAGGACTAACTGCATCAAG
AACACAGAGAAAGATATATTTCTCAAGATCAGAAGTACTATTCCAGTATGGACGATTCAAGGCTTGCTTC
ACAAACCAAGGCAAGTAATAGAGATTGGAGTCTCTAAAAAGGTAGTTCCCACTGAATCAAAGGCCATGGA
GTCAAAGATTCAAATAGAGGACCTAACAGAACTCGCCGTAAAGACTGGCGAACAGTTCATACAGAGTCTC
TTACGACTCAATGACAAGAAGAAAATCTTCGTCAACATGGTGGAGCACGACACACTTGTCTACTCCAAAA
ATATCAAAGATACAGTCTCAGAAGACCAAAGGGCAATTGAGACTTTTCAACAAAGGGTAATATCCGGAAA
CCTCCTCGGATTCCATTGCCCAGCTATCTGTCACTTTATTGTGAAGATAGTGGAAAAGGAAGGTGGCTCC
TACAAATGCCATCATTGCGATAAAGGAAAGGCCATCGTTGAAGATGCCTCTGCCGACAGTGGTCCCAAAG
ATGGACCCCCACCCACGAGGAGCATCGTGGAAAAAGAAGACGTTCCAACCACGTCTTCAAAGCAAGTGGA
TTGATGTGATATCTCCACTGACGTAAGGGATGACGCACAATCCCACTATCCTTCGCAAGACCCTTCCTCT
ATATAAGGAAGTTCATTTCATTTGGAGAGAACACGGGGGACTATGATGGCTTCATTGTCTTGTGTTGAAG
ACAAGATGAAAACAAGTTGTTTGGTTAATGGTGGAGGAACTATAACAACAACAACATCTCAATCTACCTT
GCTTGAAGAGATGAAGCTGTTGAAAGACCAGTCAGGTACAAGAAAGCCGGTAATAAACTCGGAGCTATGG
CACGCTTGTGCAGGCCCTTTGGTGTGTCTCCCTCAAGTTGGGAGCTTAGTGTATTACTTCTCACAAGGTC
ATAGCGAGCAGGTTGCTGTTTCAACCAGAAGATCAGCAACAACACAAGTTCCTAATTATCCGAACCTTCC
ATCTCAGTTGATGTGTCAAGTCCATAATGTTACTCTTCATGCTGACAAAGACAGTGACGAAATCTATGCT
CAGATGAGTCTTCAACCTGTTCACTCTGAGAGAGATGTGTTCCCTGTACCAGACTTTGGAATGCTGAGAG
GAAGTAAGCACCCGACTGAGTTTTTCTGCAAAACACTTACTGCAAGTGACACAAGCACACATGGAGGTTT
CTCAGTGCCACGTAGAGCTGCAGAGAAGCTATTTCCACCATTGGACTACTCAGCACAGCCGCCAACGCAA
GAGCTTGTAGTTCGAGATCTTCATGAGAATACTTGGACATTTCGCCATATCTACCGAGGGCAACCAAAGA
GACATCTCCTAACTACAGGATGGAGTTTGTTCGTTGGATCGAAGAGATTGAGAGCTGGGGATTCTGTTTT
GTTCATCAGGGATGAGAAGTCACAACTTATGGTCGGTGTTAGGCGTGCCAATCGCCAACAAACAGCACTT
CCTTCATCAGTTCTCTCAGCGGATAGTATGCACATCGGTGTTCTTGCTGCTGCTGCTCACGCAACCGCCA
ACCGTACTCCTTTTTTGATATTCTATAATCCAAGAGCTTGTCCAGCAGAGTTCGTGATCCCTCTAGCTAA
GTACCGTAAGGCGATATGCGGGTCTCAGCTCTCAGTTGGTATGAGATTTGGAATGATGTTTGAAACTGAA
GATTCCGGGAAACGAAGGTACATGGGAACTATTGTTGGAATCAGCGATTTGGATCCGTTGAGATGGCCTG
GTTCTAAGTGGCGTAACCTTCAGGTAGAATGGGATGAGCCTGGATGTAATGATAAACCTACTCGGGTCAG
TCCATGGGATATCGAAACACCTGAAAGTCTCTTCATTTTTCCTTCTCTGACCTCAGGACTCAAACGTCAG
CTCCATCCATCTTACTTTGCTGGTGAAACTGAATGGGGTAGCTTGATAAAACGGCCACTTATACGTGTTC
CTGATTCCGCGAATGGGATTATGCCATATGCATCTTTCCCTAGTATGGCTTCGGAGCAGCTTATGAAAAT
GATGATGAGGCCTCACAACAACCAAAATGTACCATCTTTCATGTCTGAGATGCAGCAGAATATTGTAATG
GGGAATGGAGGTTTGCTAGGAGATATGAAGATGCAGCAACCCCTGATGATGAACCAGAAATCTGAGATGG
TGCAGCCACAAAACAAGCTAACAGTGAACCCATCTGCTTCTAATACGAGTGGCCAAGAACAGAATCTTTC
ACAGAGTATGAGTGCTCCTGCTAAACCTGAGAACTCTACACTCTCTGGTTGCAGCTCTGGTAGAGTCCAA
CATGGACTTGAGCAGTCAATGGAACAGGCAAGCCAGGTTACTACATCCACAGTGTGTAATGAGGAAAAGG
TTAATCAGCTACTTCAGAAACCGGGTGCTTCGTCGCCTGTACAAGCTGATCAATGTCTTGACATTACTCA
TCAGATTTACCAACCACAGTCTGATCCAATAAATGGATTCTCTTTCCTGGAAACTGATGAGCTGACATCA
CAAGTCTCTTCCTTCCAGTCTCTTGCCGGATCATACAAGCAACCATTCATTCTATCCTCCCAGGATTCTT
CAGCTGTTGTGTTACCGGATTCCACAAACTCACCGCTGTTTCATGATGTGTGGGACACTCAGTTGAACGG
TCTCAAGTTTGACCAGTTCAGTCCCTTGATGCAGCAGGACCTTTATGCTAGTCAGAATATCTGTATGAGT
AATAGCACAACCAGTAACATTCTAGATCCTCCACTCTCAAACACAGTCCTTGATGACTTCTGTGCCATCA
AAGACACTGATTTCCAGAACCACCCTTCTGGTTGTTTGGTTGGAAACAACAACACTAGCTTTGCTCAAGA
TGTCCAGTCGCAGATCACATCAGCTAGCTTTGCAGACTCACAGGCCTTCTCTCGCCAAGATTTTCCAGAT
AATTCTGGAGGCACTGGTACATCTTCAAGCAATGTTGATTTTGATGATTGTAGTCTGCGGCAAAATAGTA
AAGGCTCATCATGGCAGAAAATTGCGACACCCCGCGTCCGAACCTACTCGAGTTTCTCCATAATAATGTG
TGAGTAGTTCCCAGATAAGGGAATTAGGGTTCCTATAGGGTTTCGCTCATGTGTTGAGCATATAAGAAAC
CCTTAGTATGTATTTGTATTTGTAAAATACTTCTATCAATAAAATTTCTAATTCCTAAAACCAAAATCCA
GTACTAAAATCCAGATCCCCCGAATTAAGTGTTTGATCGCCGGCGGTACCGAGTGTACTTCAAGTCAGTG
GGAAATCAATAAAATGATTATTTTATGAATATATTTCATTGTGCAAGTAGATAGAAATTACATATGTTAC
ATAACACACGAAATAAACAAAAAAAGACAATCCAAAAACAAACACCCCAAAAAAAATAATCACTTTAGAT
AAACTCGTATGAGGAGAGGCACGTTCAGTGACTCGACGATTCCCGAGCAAAAAAAGTCTCCCCGTCACAC
ATGTAGTGGGTGACGCAATTATCTTTAAAGTAATCCTTCTGTTGACTTGTCATTGATAACATCCAGTCTT
CGTCAGGATTGCAAAGAATTATAGAAGGGATCCCACCTTTTATTTTCTTCTTTTTTCCATATTTAGGGTT
GACAGTGAAATCAGACTGGCAACCTATTAATTGCTTCCACAATGGGACGAACTTGAAGGGGATGTCGTCG
ATGATATTATAGGTGGCGTGTTCATCGTAGTTGGTGAAATCGATGGTACCGTTCCAATAGTTGTGTCGTC
CGAGACTTCTAGCCCAGGTGGTCTTTCCGGTACGAGTTGGTCCGCAGATGTAGAGGCTGGGGTGTCGGAT
TCCATTCCTTCCATTGTCCTTGTTAAATCGGCCATCCATTCAAGGTCAGATTGAGCTTGTTGGTATGAGA
CAGGATGTATGTAAGTATAAGCGTCTATGCTTACATGGTATAGATGGGTTTCCCTCCAGGAGTGTAGATC
TTCGTGGCAGCGAAGATCTGATTCTGTGAAGGGCGACACATACGGTTCAGGTTGTGGAGGGAATAATTTG
TTGGCTGAATATTCCAGCCATTGAAGCTTTGTTGCCCATTCATGAGGGAATTCTTCCTTGATCATGTCAA
GATATTCCTCCTTAGACGTTGCAGTCTGGATAATAGTTCTCCATCGTGCGTCAGATTTGCGAGGAGAAAC
CTTATGATCTCGGAAATCTCCTCTGGTTTTAATATCTCCGTCCTTTGATATGTAATCAAGGACTTGTTTA
GAGTTTCTAGCTGGCTGGATATTAGGGTGATTTCCTTCAAAATCGAAAAAAGAAGGATCCCTAATACAAG
GTTTTTTATCAAGCTGGAGAAGAGCATGATAGTGGGTAGTGCCATCTTGATGAAGCTCAGAAGCAACACC
AAGGAAGAAAATAAGAAAAGGTGTGAGTTTCTCCCAGAGAAACTGGAATAAATCATCTCTTTGAGATGAG
CACTTGGGATAGGTAAGGAAAACATATTTAGATTGGAGTCTGAAGTTCTTACTAGCAGAAGGCATGTTGT
TGTGACTCCGAGGGGTTGCCTCAAACTCTATCTTATAACCGGCGTGGAGGCATGGAGGCAGGGGTATTTT
GGTCATTTTAATAGATAGTGGAAAATGACGTGGAATTTACTTAAAGACGAAGTCTTTGCGACAAGGGGGG
GCCCACGCCGAATTTAATATTACCGGCGTGGCCCCCCCTTATCGCGAGTGCTTTAGCACGAGCGGTCCAG
ATTTAAAGTAGAAAATTTCCCGCCCACTAGGGTTAAAGGTGTTCACACTATAAAAGCATATACGATGTGA
TGGTATTTGATGGAGCGTATATTGTATCAGGTATTTCCGTTGGATACGAATTATTCGTACGACCCTCATA
GTTTAAACTATCAGTGTTTGACAGGATATATTGGCGGGTAAACCTAAGAGAAAAGAGCGTTTATTAGAAT
AACGGATATTTAAAAGGGCGTGAAAAGGTTTATCCGTTCGTCCATTTGTATGTGCATGCCAACCACAGGG
TTCCCCTCGGGATCAAAGTACTTTGATCCAACCCCTCCGCTGCTATAGTGCAGTCGGCTTCTGACGTTCA
GTGCAGCCGTCTTCTGAAAACGACATGTCGCACAAGTCCTAAGTTACGCGACAGGCTGCCGCCCTGCCCT
TTTCCTGGCGTTTTCTTGTCGCGTGTTTTAGTCGCATAAAGTAGAATACTTGCGACTAGAACCGGAGACA
TTACGCCATGAACAAGAGCGCCGCCGCTGGCCTGCTGGGCTATGCCCGCGTCAGCACCGACGACCAGGAC
TTGACCAACCAACGGGCCGAACTGCACGCGGCCGGCTGCACCAAGCTGTTTTCCGAGAAGATCACCGGCA
CCAGGCGCGACCGCCCGGAGCTGGCCAGGATGCTTGACCACCTACGCCCTGGCGACGTTGTGACAGTGAC
CAGGCTAGACCGCCTGGCCCGCAGCACCCGCGACCTACTGGACATTGCCGAGCGCATCCAGGAGGCCGGC
GCGGGCCTGCGTAGCCTGGCAGAGCCGTGGGCCGACACCACCACGCCGGCCGGCCGCATGGTGTTGACCG
TGTTCGCCGGCATTGCCGAGTTCGAGCGTTCCCTAATCATCGACCGCACCCGGAGCGGGCGCGAGGCCGC
CAAGGCCCGAGGCGTGAAGTTTGGCCCCCGCCCTACCCTCACCCCGGCACAGATCGCGCACGCCCGCGAG
CTGATCGACCAGGAAGGCCGCACCGTGAAAGAGGCGGCTGCACTGCTTGGCGTGCATCGCTCGACCCTGT
ACCGCGCACTTGAGCGCAGCGAGGAAGTGACGCCCACCGAGGCCAGGCGGCGCGGTGCCTTCCGTGAGGA
CGCATTGACCGAGGCCGACGCCCTGGCGGCCGCCGAGAATGAACGCCAAGAGGAACAAGCATGAAACCGC
ACCAGGACGGCCAGGACGAACCGTTTTTCATTACCGAAGAGATCGAGGCGGAGATGATCGCGGCCGGGTA
CGTGTTCGAGCCGCCCGCGCACGGCTCAACCGTGCGGCTGCATGAAATCCTGGCCGGTTTGTCTGATGCC
AAGCTGGCGGCCTGGCCGGCCAGCTTGGCCGCTGAAGAAACCGAGCGCCGCCGTCTAAAAAGGTGATGTG
TATTTGAGTAAAACAGCTTGCGTCATGCGGTCGCTGCGTATATGATGCGATGAGTAAATAAACAAATACG
CAAGGGGAACGCATGAAGGTTATCGCTGTACTTAACCAGAAAGGCGGGTCAGGCAAGACGACCATCGCAA
CCCATCTAGCCCGCGCCCTGCAACTCGCCGGGGCCGATGTTCTGTTAGTCGATTCCGATCCCCAGGGCAG
TGCCCGCGATTGGGCGGCCGTGCGGGAAGATCAACCGCTAACCGTTGTCGGCATCGACCGCCCGACGATT
GACCGCGACGTGAAGGCCATCGGCCGGCGCGACTTCGTAGTGATCGACGGAGCGCCCCAGGCGGCGGACT
TGGCTGTGTCCGCGATCAAGGCAGCCGACTTCGTGCTGATTCCGGTGCAGCCAAGCCCTTACGACATATG
GGCCACCGCCGACCTGGTGGAGCTGGTTAAGCAGCGCATTGAGGTCACGGATGGAAGGCTACAAGCGGCC
TTTGTCGTGTCGCGGGCGATCAAAGGCACGCGCATCGGCGGTGAGGTTGCCGAGGCGCTGGCCGGGTACG
AGCTGCCCATTCTTGAGTCCCGTATCACGCAGCGCGTGAGCTACCCAGGCACTGCCGCCGCCGGCACAAC
CGTTCTTGAATCAGAACCCGAGGGCGACGCTGCCCGCGAGGTCCAGGCGCTGGCCGCTGAAATTAAATCA
AAACTCATTTGAGTTAATGAGGTAAAGAGAAAATGAGCAAAAGCACAAACACGCTAAGTGCCGGCCGTCC
GAGCGCACGCAGCAGCAAGGCTGCAACGTTGGCCAGCCTGGCAGACACGCCAGCCATGAAGCGGGTCAAC
TTTCAGTTGCCGGCGGAGGATCACACCAAGCTGAAGATGTACGCGGTACGCCAAGGCAAGACCATTACCG
AGCTGCTATCTGAATACATCGCGCAGCTACCAGAGTAAATGAGCAAATGAATAAATGAGTAGATGAATTT
TAGCGGCTAAAGGAGGCGGCATGGAAAATCAAGAACAACCAGGCACCGACGCCGTGGAATGCCCCATGTG
TGGAGGAACGGGCGGTTGGCCAGGCGTAAGCGGCTGGGTTGTCTGCCGGCCCTGCAATGGCACTGGAACC
CCCAAGCCCGAGGAATCGGCGTGACGGTCGCAAACCATCCGGCCCGGTACAAATCGGCGCGGCGCTGGGT
GATGACCTGGTGGAGAAGTTGAAGGCCGCGCAGGCCGCCCAGCGGCAACGCATCGAGGCAGAAGCACGCC
CCGGTGAATCGTGGCAAGCGGCCGCTGATCGAATCCGCAAAGAATCCCGGCAACCGCCG
Features (pLannotate 1.2.2; 19 found; start..end, strand, type, name):
    960..1154    +  rep_origin     pVS1 oriV: origin of replication for the Pseudomonas plasmid pVS1 (Heeb et al., 2000)
   1357..1396    +  CDS            rop (fragment): Rop protein, which maintains plasmids at low copy number; rop
   1498..1638    +  misc_feature   bom: basis of mobility region from pBR322
   1824..2412    -  rep_origin     ori: high-copy-number ColE1/pMB1/pBR322/pUC origin of replication
   2499..3293    -  CDS            KanR: aminoglycoside phosphotransferase; aphA-3; confers resistance to kanamycin
   3718..3742    +  misc_feature   LB T-DNA repeat: left border repeat from nopaline C58 T-DNA
   4120..4176    +  CDS            MP_BEYDV (fragment): Protein inferred from homology: Swiss-Prot protein existence level 3. Involved in the viral transport within, and between cells. From Bean yellow dwarf virus (BeYDV).
   4669..6321    +  CDS            luciferase: firefly luciferase; luc+; enhanced luc+ version of the luciferase gene
   6329..6577    +  terminator     HSP terminator: efficient transcription terminator from the Arabidopsis thaliana heat shock protein 18.2 gene (Nagaya et al., 2010)
   7067..7142    +  misc_RNA       gRNA scaffold: guide RNA scaffold for the Streptococcus pyogenes CRISPR/Cas9 system
   7668..8009    +  promoter       CaMV 35S promoter: strong constitutive promoter from cauliflower mosaic virus
   8023..10410   +  CDS            ARF5 (fragment): ARFE_ARATH - Also known as IAA24, MP. Experimental evidence at protein level: Swiss-Prot protein existence level 1. Auxin response factors (ARFs) are transcriptional factors that bind specifically to the DNA sequence 5'-TGTCTC-3' found in the auxin-responsive promoter elements (AuxREs). Seems to act as transcriptional activator. Formation of heterodimers with Aux/IAA proteins may alter their ability to modulate early auxin response genes expression. Mediates embryo axis formation and vascular tissues differentiation. Functionally redundant with ARF7. May be necessary to counteract AMP1 activit
  10413..10587   +  polyA_signal   CaMV poly(A) signal: cauliflower mosaic virus polyadenylation signal
  11020..11895   -  CDS            REPA_BEYDV: Experimental evidence at protein level: Swiss-Prot protein existence level 1. Implicated in enhancement of V-sense gene expression. Acts a an inhibitor of C-sense gene transcription. From Bean yellow dwarf virus (BeYDV).
  12190..12246   +  CDS            MP_BEYDV (fragment): Protein inferred from homology: Swiss-Prot protein existence level 3. Involved in the viral transport within, and between cells. From Bean yellow dwarf virus (BeYDV).
  12269..12293   +  misc_feature   RB T-DNA repeat: right border repeat from nopaline C58 T-DNA
  12632..13033   +  CDS            Y4CG_SINFN (fragment): Protein inferred from homology: Swiss-Prot protein existence level 3. From Sinorhizobium fredii (strain NBRC 101917 / NGR234).
  13593..14222   +  CDS            pVS1 StaA: stability protein from the Pseudomonas plasmid pVS1 (Heeb et al., 2000)
  14655..894     +  CDS            pVS1 RepA (fragment) (across the origin): replication protein from the Pseudomonas plasmid pVS1 (Heeb et al., 2000)
