>Addgene plasmid #127217 | pMM136 | addgene full sequence | sequence record 254241 | Addgene NGS Result
TGGCAGGATATATTGTGGTGTAAACAAATTGACGCTTAGACAACTTAATAACACATTGCGGACGTTTTTA
ATGTAGAGCTCAAAGTTTAACGCGTTAGCAGAAGGCATGTTGTTGTGACTCCGAGGGGTTGCCTCAAACT
CTATCTTATAACCGGCGTGGAGGCATGGAGGCAGGGGTATTTTGGTCATTTTAATAGATAGTGGAAAATG
ACGTGGAATTTACTTAAAGACGAAGTCTTTGCGACAAGGGGGGGCCCACGCCGAATTTAATATTACCGGC
GTGGCCCCCCCTTATCGCGAGTGCTTTAGCACGAGCGGTCCAGATTTAAAGTAGAAAATTTCCCGCCCAC
TAGGGTTAAAGGTGTTCACACTATAAAAGCATATACGATGTGATGGTATTTGATGGAGCGTATATTGTAT
CAGGTATTTCCGTTGGATACGAATTATTCGTACGACCCTCGGTACCGATCGGCGCGCCTGGCAGACATAC
TGTCCCACAAATGAAGATGGAATCTGTAAAAGAAAACGCGTGAAATAATGCGTCTGACAAAGGTTAGGTC
GGCTGCCTTTAATCAATACCAAAGTGGTCCCTACCACGATGGAAAAACTGTGCAGTCGGTTTGGCTTTTT
CTGACGAACAAATAAGATTCGTGGCCGACAGGTGGGGGTCCACCATGTGAAGGCATCTTCAGACTCCAAT
AATGGAGCAATGACGTAAGGGCTTACGAAATAAGTAAGGGTAGTTTGGGAAATGTCCACTCACCCGTCAG
TCTATAAATACTTAGCCCCTCCCTCATTGTTAAGGGAGCAAAATCTCAGAGAGATAGTCCTAGAGAGAGA
AAGAGAGCAAGTAGCCTAGAAGTAGTCAAGGCGGCGAAGTATTCAGGCACGTGGCCAGGAAGAAGAAAAG
CCAAGACGACGAAAACAGGTAAGAGCTAAGCTTCCTGCACCATGGAAGACGCCAAAAACATAAAGAAAGG
CCCGGCGCCATTCTATCCGCTGGAAGATGGAACCGCTGGAGAGCAACTGCATAAGGCTATGAAGAGATAC
GCCCTGGTTCCTGGAACAATTGCTTTTACAGATGCACATATCGAGGTGGACATCACTTACGCTGAGTACT
TCGAAATGTCCGTTCGGTTGGCAGAAGCTATGAAACGATATGGGCTGAATACAAATCACAGAATCGTCGT
ATGCAGTGAAAACTCTCTTCAATTCTTTATGCCGGTGTTGGGCGCGTTATTTATCGGAGTTGCAGTTGCG
CCCGCGAACGACATTTATAATGAACGTGAATTGCTCAACAGTATGGGCATTTCGCAGCCTACCGTGGTGT
TCGTTTCCAAAAAGGGGTTGCAAAAAATTTTGAACGTGCAAAAAAAGCTCCCAATCATCCAAAAAATTAT
TATCATGGATTCTAAAACGGATTACCAGGGATTTCAGTCGATGTACACGTTCGTCACATCTCATCTACCT
CCCGGTTTTAATGAATACGATTTTGTGCCAGAGTCCTTCGATAGGGACAAGACAATTGCACTGATCATGA
ACTCCTCTGGATCTACTGGTCTGCCTAAAGGTGTCGCTCTGCCTCATAGAACTGCCTGCGTGAGATTCTC
GCATGCCAGAGATCCTATTTTTGGCAATCAAATCATTCCGGATACTGCGATTTTAAGTGTTGTTCCATTC
CATCACGGTTTTGGAATGTTTACTACACTCGGATATTTGATATGTGGATTTCGAGTCGTCTTAATGTATA
GATTTGAAGAAGAGCTGTTTCTGAGGAGCCTTCAGGATTACAAGATTCAAAGTGCGCTGCTGGTGCCAAC
CCTATTCTCCTTCTTCGCCAAAAGCACTCTGATTGACAAATACGATTTATCTAATTTACACGAAATTGCT
TCTGGTGGCGCTCCCCTCTCTAAGGAAGTCGGGGAAGCGGTTGCCAAGAGGTTCCATCTGCCAGGTATCA
GGCAAGGATATGGGCTCACTGAGACTACATCAGCTATTCTGATTACACCCGAGGGGGATGATAAACCGGG
CGCGGTCGGTAAAGTTGTTCCATTTTTTGAAGCGAAGGTTGTGGATCTGGATACCGGGAAAACGCTGGGC
GTTAATCAAAGAGGCGAACTGTGTGTGAGAGGTCCTATGATTATGTCCGGTTATGTAAACAATCCGGAAG
CGACCAACGCCTTGATTGACAAGGATGGATGGCTACATTCTGGAGACATAGCTTACTGGGACGAAGACGA
ACACTTCTTCATCGTTGACCGCCTGAAGTCTCTGATTAAGTACAAAGGCTATCAGGTGGCTCCCGCTGAA
TTGGAATCCATCTTGCTCCAACACCCCAACATCTTCGACGCTGGTGTCGCAGGTCTTCCCGACGATGACG
CCGGTGAACTTCCCGCCGCCGTTGTTGTTTTGGAGCACGGAAAGACGATGACGGAAAAAGAGATCGTGGA
TTACGTCGCCAGTCAAGTAACAACCGCGAAAAAGTTGCGCGGAGGAGTTGTGTTTGTGGACGAAGTACCG
AAAGGTCTTACCGGAAAACTCGACGCAAGAAAAATCAGAGAGATCCTCATAAAGGCCAAGAAGGGCGGAA
AGATCGCCGTGTAACTCGAGATATGAAGATGAAGATGAAATATTTGGTGTGTCAAATAAAAAGCTTGTGT
GCTTAAGTTTGTGTTTTTTTCTTGGCTTGTTGTGTTATGAATTTGTGGCTTTTTCTAATATTAAATGAAT
GTAAGATCACATTATAATGAATAAACAAATGTTTCTATAATCCATTGTGAATGTTTTGTTGGATCTCTTC
TGCAGCATATAACTACTGTATGTGCTATGGTATGGACTATGGAATATGATTAAAGATAAGGAGCTCCGGT
GACGGACCCATGGCTTCGTTGAACAACGGAAACTCGACTTGCCTTCCGCACAATACATCATTTCTTCTTA
GCTTTTTTTCTTCTTCTTCGTTCATACAGTTTTTTTTTGTTTATCAGCTTACATTTTCTTGAACCGTAGC
TTTCGTTTTCTTCTTTTTAACTTTCCATTCGGAGTTTTTGTATCTTGTTTCATAGTTTGTCCCAGGATTA
GAATGATTAGGCATCGAACCTTCAAGAATTTGATTGAATAAAACATCTTCATTCTTAAGATATGAAGATA
ATCTTCAAAAGGCCCCTGGGAATCTGAAAGAAGAGAAGCAGGCCCATTTATATGGGAAAGAACAATAGTA
TTTCTTATATAGGCCCATTTAAGTTGAAAACAATCTTCAAAAGTCCCACATCGCTTAGATAAGAAAACGA
AGCTGAGTTTATATACAGCTAGAGTCGAAGTAGTGATTGTTGGTAGTAGCGACTCCATGGTTTTAGAGCT
AGAAATAGCAAGTTAAAATAAGGCTAGTCCGTTATCAACTTGAAAAAGTGGCACCGAGTCGGTGCTTTTT
TTCCCGGGGCGCGCCGATATCGAGCTCTCCCGCAGATTTGCCTTTTCAATTTCAGAAAGAATGCTAACCC
ACAGATGGTTAGAGAGGCTTACGCAGCAGGTATCATCAAGACGATCTACCCGAGCAATAATCTCCAGGAA
ATCAAATACCTTCCCAAGAAGGTTAAAGATGCAGTCAAAAGATTCAGGACTAACTGCATCAAGAACACAG
AGAAAGATATATTTCTCAAGATCAGAAGTACTATTCCAGTATGGACGATTCAAGGCTTGCTTCACAAACC
AAGGCAAGTAATAGAGATTGGAGTCTCTAAAAAGGTAGTTCCCACTGAATCAAAGGCCATGGAGTCAAAG
ATTCAAATAGAGGACCTAACAGAACTCGCCGTAAAGACTGGCGAACAGTTCATACAGAGTCTCTTACGAC
TCAATGACAAGAAGAAAATCTTCGTCAACATGGTGGAGCACGACACACTTGTCTACTCCAAAAATATCAA
AGATACAGTCTCAGAAGACCAAAGGGCAATTGAGACTTTTCAACAAAGGGTAATATCCGGAAACCTCCTC
GGATTCCATTGCCCAGCTATCTGTCACTTTATTGTGAAGATAGTGGAAAAGGAAGGTGGCTCCTACAAAT
GCCATCATTGCGATAAAGGAAAGGCCATCGTTGAAGATGCCTCTGCCGACAGTGGTCCCAAAGATGGACC
CCCACCCACGAGGAGCATCGTGGAAAAAGAAGACGTTCCAACCACGTCTTCAAAGCAAGTGGATTGATGT
GATATCTCCACTGACGTAAGGGATGACGCACAATCCCACTATCCTTCGCAAGACCCTTCCTCTATATAAG
GAAGTTCATTTCATTTGGAGAGAACACGGGGGACTATGATGGCTTCATTGTCTTGTGTTGAAGACAAGAT
GAAAACAAGTTGTTTGGTTAATGGTGGAGGAACTATAACAACAACAACATCTCAATCTACCTTGCTTGAA
GAGATGAAGCTGTTGAAAGACCAGTCAGGTACAAGAAAGCCGGTAATAAACTCGGAGCTATGGCACGCTT
GTGCAGGCCCTTTGGTGTGTCTCCCTCAAGTTGGGAGCTTAGTGTATTACTTCTCACAAGGTCATAGCGA
GCAGGTTGCTGTTTCAACCAGAAGATCAGCAACAACACAAGTTCCTAATTATCCGAACCTTCCATCTCAG
TTGATGTGTCAAGTCCATAATGTTACTCTTCATGCTGACAAAGACAGTGACGAAATCTATGCTCAGATGA
GTCTTCAACCTGTTCACTCTGAGAGAGATGTGTTCCCTGTACCAGACTTTGGAATGCTGAGAGGAAGTAA
GCACCCGACTGAGTTTTTCTGCAAAACACTTACTGCAAGTGACACAAGCACACATGGAGGTTTCTCAGTG
CCACGTAGAGCTGCAGAGAAGCTATTTCCACCATTGGACTACTCAGCACAGCCGCCAACGCAAGAGCTTG
TAGTTCGAGATCTTCATGAGAATACTTGGACATTTCGCCATATCTACCGAGGGCAACCAAAGAGACATCT
CCTAACTACAGGATGGAGTTTGTTCGTTGGATCGAAGAGATTGAGAGCTGGGGATTCTGTTTTGTTCATC
AGGGATGAGAAGTCACAACTTATGGTCGGTGTTAGGCGTGCCAATCGCCAACAAACAGCACTTCCTTCAT
CAGTTCTCTCAGCGGATAGTATGCACATCGGTGTTCTTGCTGCTGCTGCTCACGCAACCGCCAACCGTAC
TCCTTTTTTGATATTCTATAATCCAAGAGCTTGTCCAGCAGAGTTCGTGATCCCTCTAGCTAAGTACCGT
AAGGCGATATGCGGGTCTCAGCTCTCAGTTGGTATGAGATTTGGAATGATGTTTGAAACTGAAGATTCCG
GGAAACGAAGGTACATGGGAACTATTGTTGGAATCAGCGATTTGGATCCGTTGAGATGGCCTGGTTCTAA
GTGGCGTAACCTTCAGGTAGAATGGGATGAGCCTGGATGTAATGATAAACCTACTCGGGTCAGTCCATGG
GATATCGAAACACCTGAAAGTCTCTTCATTTTTCCTTCTCTGACCTCAGGACTCAAACGTCAGCTCCATC
CATCTTACTTTGCTGGTGAAACTGAATGGGGTAGCTTGATAAAACGGCCACTTATACGTGTTCCTGATTC
CGCGAATGGGATTATGCCATATGCATCTTTCCCTAGTATGGCTTCGGAGCAGCTTATGAAAATGATGATG
AGGCCTCACAACAACCAAAATGTACCATCTTTCATGTCTGAGATGCAGCAGAATATTGTAATGGGGAATG
GAGGTTTGCTAGGAGATATGAAGATGCAGCAACCCCTGATGATGAACCAGAAATCTGAGATGGTGCAGCC
ACAAAACAAGCTAACAGTGAACCCATCTGCTTCTAATACGAGTGGCCAAGAACAGAATCTTTCACAGAGT
ATGAGTGCTCCTGCTAAACCTGAGAACTCTACACTCTCTGGTTGCAGCTCTGGTAGAGTCCAACATGGAC
TTGAGCAGTCAATGGAACAGGCAAGCCAGGTTACTACATCCACAGTGTGTAATGAGGAAAAGGTTAATCA
GCTACTTCAGAAACCGGGTGCTTCGTCGCCTGTACAAGCTGATCAATGTCTTGACATTACTCATCAGATT
TACCAACCACAGTCTGATCCAATAAATGGATTCTCTTTCCTGGAAACTGATGAGCTGACATCACAAGTCT
CTTCCTTCCAGTCTCTTGCCGGATCATACAAGCAACCATTCATTCTATCCTCCCAGGATTCTTCAGCTGT
TGTGTTACCGGATTCCACAAACTCACCGCTGTTTCATGATGTGTGGGACACTCAGTTGAACGGTCTCAAG
TTTGACCAGTTCAGTCCCTTGATGCAGCAGGACCTTTATGCTAGTCAGAATATCTGTATGAGTAATAGCA
CAACCAGTAACATTCTAGATCCTCCACTCTCAAACACAGTCCTTGATGACTTCTGTGCCATCAAAGACAC
TGATTTCCAGAACCACCCTTCTGGTTGTTTGGTTGGAAACAACAACACTAGCTTTGCTCAAGATGTCCAG
TCGCAGATCACATCAGCTAGCTTTGCAGACTCACAGGCCTTCTCTCGCCAAGATTTTCCAGATAATTCTG
GAGGCACTGGTACATCTTCAAGCAATGTTGATTTTGATGATTGTAGTCTGCGGCAAAATAGTAAAGGCTC
ATCATGGCAGAAAATTGCGACACCCCGCGTCCGAACCTACTCGAGTTTCTCCATAATAATGTGTGAGTAG
TTCCCAGATAAGGGAATTAGGGTTCCTATAGGGTTTCGCTCATGTGTTGAGCATATAAGAAACCCTTAGT
ATGTATTTGTATTTGTAAAATACTTCTATCAATAAAATTTCTAATTCCTAAAACCAAAATCCAGTACTAA
AATCCAGATCCCCCGAATTAAGTGTTTGATCGCCGGCGGTACCGAGTGTACTTCAAGTCAGTGGGAAATC
AATAAAATGATTATTTTATGAATATATTTCATTGTGCAAGTAGATAGAAATTACATATGTTACATAACAC
ACGAAATAAACAAAAAAAGACAATCCAAAAACAAACACCCCAAAAAAAATAATCACTTTAGATAAACTCG
TATGAGGAGAGGCACGTTCAGTGACTCGACGATTCCCGAGCAAAAAAAGTCTCCCCGTCACACATGTAGT
GGGTGACGCAATTATCTTTAAAGTAATCCTTCTGTTGACTTGTCATTGATAACATCCAGTCTTCGTCAGG
ATTGCAAAGAATTATAGAAGGGATCCCACCTTTTATTTTCTTCTTTTTTCCATATTTAGGGTTGACAGTG
AAATCAGACTGGCAACCTATTAATTGCTTCCACAATGGGACGAACTTGAAGGGGATGTCGTCGATGATAT
TATAGGTGGCGTGTTCATCGTAGTTGGTGAAATCGATGGTACCGTTCCAATAGTTGTGTCGTCCGAGACT
TCTAGCCCAGGTGGTCTTTCCGGTACGAGTTGGTCCGCAGATGTAGAGGCTGGGGTGTCGGATTCCATTC
CTTCCATTGTCCTTGTTAAATCGGCCATCCATTCAAGGTCAGATTGAGCTTGTTGGTATGAGACAGGATG
TATGTAAGTATAAGCGTCTATGCTTACATGGTATAGATGGGTTTCCCTCCAGGAGTGTAGATCTTCGTGG
CAGCGAAGATCTGATTCTGTGAAGGGCGACACATACGGTTCAGGTTGTGGAGGGAATAATTTGTTGGCTG
AATATTCCAGCCATTGAAGCTTTGTTGCCCATTCATGAGGGAATTCTTCCTTGATCATGTCAAGATATTC
CTCCTTAGACGTTGCAGTCTGGATAATAGTTCTCCATCGTGCGTCAGATTTGCGAGGAGAAACCTTATGA
TCTCGGAAATCTCCTCTGGTTTTAATATCTCCGTCCTTTGATATGTAATCAAGGACTTGTTTAGAGTTTC
TAGCTGGCTGGATATTAGGGTGATTTCCTTCAAAATCGAAAAAAGAAGGATCCCTAATACAAGGTTTTTT
ATCAAGCTGGAGAAGAGCATGATAGTGGGTAGTGCCATCTTGATGAAGCTCAGAAGCAACACCAAGGAAG
AAAATAAGAAAAGGTGTGAGTTTCTCCCAGAGAAACTGGAATAAATCATCTCTTTGAGATGAGCACTTGG
GATAGGTAAGGAAAACATATTTAGATTGGAGTCTGAAGTTCTTACTAGCAGAAGGCATGTTGTTGTGACT
CCGAGGGGTTGCCTCAAACTCTATCTTATAACCGGCGTGGAGGCATGGAGGCAGGGGTATTTTGGTCATT
TTAATAGATAGTGGAAAATGACGTGGAATTTACTTAAAGACGAAGTCTTTGCGACAAGGGGGGGCCCACG
CCGAATTTAATATTACCGGCGTGGCCCCCCCTTATCGCGAGTGCTTTAGCACGAGCGGTCCAGATTTAAA
GTAGAAAATTTCCCGCCCACTAGGGTTAAAGGTGTTCACACTATAAAAGCATATACGATGTGATGGTATT
TGATGGAGCGTATATTGTATCAGGTATTTCCGTTGGATACGAATTATTCGTACGACCCTCATAGTTTAAA
CTATCAGTGTTTGACAGGATATATTGGCGGGTAAACCTAAGAGAAAAGAGCGTTTATTAGAATAATCGGA
TATTTAAAAGGGCGTGAAAAGGTTTATCCGTTCGTCCATTTGTATGTGCATGCCAACCACAGGGTTCCCC
TCGGGATCAAAGTACTTTGATCCAACCCCTCCGCTGCTATAGTGCAGTCGGCTTCTGACGTTCAGTGCAG
CCGTCTTCTGAAAACGACATGTCGCACAAGTCCTAAGTTACGCGACAGGCTGCCGCCCTGCCCTTTTCCT
GGCGTTTTCTTGTCGCGTGTTTTAGTCGCATAAAGTAGAATACTTGCGACTAGAACCGGAGACATTACGC
CATGAACAAGAGCGCCGCCGCTGGCCTGCTGGGCTATGCCCGCGTCAGCACCGACGACCAGGACTTGACC
AACCAACGGGCCGAACTGCACGCGGCCGGCTGCACCAAGCTGTTTTCCGAGAAGATCACCGGCACCAGGC
GCGACCGCCCGGAGCTGGCCAGGATGCTTGACCACCTACGCCCTGGCGACGTTGTGACAGTGACCAGGCT
AGACCGCCTGGCCCGCAGCACCCGCGACCTACTGGACATTGCCGAGCGCATCCAGGAGGCCGGCGCGGGC
CTGCGTAGCCTGGCAGAGCCGTGGGCCGACACCACCACGCCGGCCGGCCGCATGGTGTTGACCGTGTTCG
CCGGCATTGCCGAGTTCGAGCGTTCCCTAATCATCGACCGCACCCGGAGCGGGCGCGAGGCCGCCAAGGC
CCGAGGCGTGAAGTTTGGCCCCCGCCCTACCCTCACCCCGGCACAGATCGCGCACGCCCGCGAGCTGATC
GACCAGGAAGGCCGCACCGTGAAAGAGGCGGCTGCACTGCTTGGCGTGCATCGCTCGACCCTGTACCGCG
CACTTGAGCGCAGCGAGGAAGTGACGCCCACCGAGGCCAGGCGGCGCGGTGCCTTCCGTGAGGACGCATT
GACCGAGGCCGACGCCCTGGCGGCCGCCGAGAATGAACGCCAAGAGGAACAAGCATGAAACCGCACCAGG
ACGGCCAGGACGAACCGTTTTTCATTACCGAAGAGATCGAGGCGGAGATGATCGCGGCCGGGTACGTGTT
CGAGCCGCCCGCGCACGGCTCAACCGTGCGGCTGCATGAAATCCTGGCCGGTTTGTCTGATGCCAAGCTG
GCGGCCTGGCCGGCCAGCTTGGCCGCTGAAGAAACCGAGCGCCGCCGTCTAAAAAGGTGATGTGTATTTG
AGTAAAACAGCTTGCGTCATGCGGTCGCTGCGTATATGATGCGATGAGTAAATAAACAAATACGCAAGGG
GAACGCATGAAGGTTATCGCTGTACTTAACCAGAAAGGCGGGTCAGGCAAGACGACCATCGCAACCCATC
TAGCCCGCGCCCTGCAACTCGCCGGGGCCGATGTTCTGTTAGTCGATTCCGATCCCCAGGGCAGTGCCCG
CGATTGGGCGGCCGTGCGGGAAGATCAACCGCTAACCGTTGTCGGCATCGACCGCCCGACGATTGACCGC
GACGTGAAGGCCATCGGCCGGCGCGACTTCGTAGTGATCGACGGAGCGCCCCAGGCGGCGGACTTGGCTG
TGTCCGCGATCAAGGCAGCCGACTTCGTGCTGATTCCGGTGCAGCCAAGCCCTTACGACATATGGGCCAC
CGCCGACCTGGTGGAGCTGGTTAAGCAGCGCATTGAGGTCACGGATGGAAGGCTACAAGCGGCCTTTGTC
GTGTCGCGGGCGATCAAAGGCACGCGCATCGGCGGTGAGGTTGCCGAGGCGCTGGCCGGGTACGAGCTGC
CCATTCTTGAGTCCCGTATCACGCAGCGCGTGAGCTACCCAGGCACTGCCGCCGCCGGCACAACCGTTCT
TGAATCAGAACCCGAGGGCGACGCTGCCCGCGAGGTCCAGGCGCTGGCCGCTGAAATTAAATCAAAACTC
ATTTGAGTTAATGAGGTAAAGAGAAAATGAGCAAAAGCACAAACACGCTAAGTGCCGGCCGTCCGAGCGC
ACGCAGCAGCAAGGCTGCAACGTTGGCCAGCCTGGCAGACACGCCAGCCATGAAGCGGGTCAACTTTCAG
TTGCCGGCGGAGGATCACACCAAGCTGAAGATGTACGCGGTACGCCAAGGCAAGACCATTACCGAGCTGC
TATCTGAATACATCGCGCAGCTACCAGAGTAAATGAGCAAATGAATAAATGAGTAGATGAATTTTAGCGG
CTAAAGGAGGCGGCATGGAAAATCAAGAACAACCAGGCACCGACGCCGTGGAATGCCCCATGTGTGGAGG
AACGGGCGGTTGGCCAGGCGTAAGCGGCTGGGTTGCCTGCCGGCCCTGCAATGGCACTGGAACCCCCAAG
CCCGAGGAATCGGCGTGAGCGGTCGCAAACCATCCGGCCCGGTACAAATCGGCGCGGCGCTGGGTGATGA
CCTGGTGGAGAAGTTGAAGGCCGCGCAGGCCGCCCAGCGGCAACGCATCGAGGCAGAAGCACGCCCCGGT
GAATCGTGGCAAGCGGCCGCTGATCGAATCCGCAAAGAATCCCGGCAACCGCCGGCAGCCGGTGCGCCGT
CGATTAGGAAGCCGCCCAAGGGCGACGAGCAACCAGATTTTTTCGTTCCGATGCTCTATGACGTGGGCAC
CCGCGATAGTCGCAGCATCATGGACGTGGCCGTTTTCCGTCTGTCGAAGCGTGACCGACGAGCTGGCGAG
GTGATCCGCTACGAGCTTCCAGACGGGCACGTAGAGGTTTCCGCAGGGCCGGCCGGCATGGCCAGTGTGT
GGGATTACGACCTGGTACTGATGGCGGTTTCCCATCTAACCGAATCCATGAACCGATACCGGGAAGGGAA
GGGAGACAAGCCCGGCCGCGTGTTCCGTCCACACGTTGCGGACGTACTCAAGTTCTGCCGGCGAGCCGAT
GGCGGAAAGCAGAAAGACGACCTGGTAGAAACCTGCATTCGGTTAAACACCACGCACGTTGCCATGCAGC
GTACGAAGAAGGCCAAGAACGGCCGCCTGGTGACGGTATCCGAGGGTGAAGCCTTGATTAGCCGCTACAA
GATCGTAAAGAGCGAAACCGGGCGGCCGGAGTACATCGAGATCGAGCTAGCTGATTGGATGTACCGCGAG
ATCACAGAAGGCAAGAACCCGGACGTGCTGACGGTTCACCCCGATTACTTTTTGATCGATCCCGGCATCG
GCCGTTTTCTCTACCGCCTGGCACGCCGCGCCGCAGGCAAGGCAGAAGCCAGATGGTTGTTCAAGACGAT
CTACGAACGCAGTGGCAGCGCCGGAGAGTTCAAGAAGTTCTGTTTCACCGTGCGCAAGCTGATCGGGTCA
AATGACCTGCCGGAGTACGATTTGAAGGAGGAGGCGGGGCAGGCTGGCCCGATCCTAGTCATGCGCTACC
GCAACCTGATCGAGGGCGAAGCATCCGCCGGTTCCTAATGTACGGAGCAGATGCTAGGGCAAATTGCCCT
AGCAGGGGAAAAAGGTCGAAAAGGCCTCTTTCCTGTGGATAGCACGTACATTGGGAACCCAAAGCCGTAC
ATTGGGAACCGGAACCCGTACATTGGGAACCCAAAGCCGTACATTGGGAACCGGTCACACATGTAAGTGA
CTGATATAAAAGAGAAAAAAGGCGATTTTTCCGCCTAAAACTCTTTAAAACTTATTAAAACTCTTAAAAC
CCGCCTGGCCTGTGCATAACTGTCTGGCCAGCGCACAGCCGAAGAGCTGCAAAAAGCGCCTACCCTTCGG
TCGCTGCGCTCCCTACGCCCCGCCGCTTCGCGTCGGCCTATCGCGGCCGCTGGCCGCTCAAAAATGGCTG
GCCTACGGCCAGGCAATCTACCAGGGCGCGGACAAGCCGCGCCGTCGCCACTCGACCGCCGGCGCCCACA
TCAAGGCACCCTGCCTCGCGCGTTTCGGTGATGACGGTGAAAACCTCTGACACATGCAGCTCCCGGAAAC
GGTCACAGCTTGTCTGTAAGCGGATGCCGGGAGCAGACAAGCCCGTCAGGGCGCGTCAGCGGGTGTTGGC
GGGTGTCGGGGCGCAGCCATGACCCAGTCACGTAGCGATAGCGGAGTGTATACTGGCTTAACTATGCGGC
ATCAGAGCAGATTGTACTGAGAGTGCACCATATGCGGTGTGAAATACCGCACAGATGCGTAAGGAGAAAA
TACCGCATCAGGCGCTCTTCCGCTTCCTCGCTCACTGACTCGCTGCGCTCGGTCGTTCGGCTGCGGCGAG
CGGTATCAGCTCACTCAAAGGCGGTAATACGGTTATCCACAGAATCAGGGGATAACGCAGGAAAGAACAT
GTGAGCAAAAGGCCAGCAAAAGGCCAGGAACCGTAAAAAGGCCGCGTTGCTGGCGTTTTTCCATAGGCTC
CGCCCCCCTGACGAGCATCACAAAAATCGACGCTCAAGTCAGAGGTGGCGAAACCCGACAGGACTATAAA
GATACCAGGCGTTTCCCCCTGGAAGCTCCCTCGTGCGCTCTCCTGTTCCGACCCTGCCGCTTACCGGATA
CCTGTCCGCCTTTCTCCCTTCGGGAAGCGTGGCGCTTTCTCATAGCTCACGCTGTAGGTATCTCAGTTCG
GTGTAGGTCGTTCGCTCCAAGCTGGGCTGTGTGCACGAACCCCCCGTTCAGCCCGACCGCTGCGCCTTAT
CCGGTAACTATCGTCTTGAGTCCAACCCGGTAAGACACGACTTATCGCCACTGGCAGCAGCCACTGGTAA
CAGGATTAGCAGAGCGAGGTATGTAGGCGGTGCTACAGAGTTCTTGAAGTGGTGGCCTAACTACGGCTAC
ACTAGAAGGACAGTATTTGGTATCTGCGCTCTGCTGAAGCCAGTTACCTTCGGAAAAAGAGTTGGTAGCT
CTTGATCCGGCAAACAAACCACCGCTGGTAGCGGTGGTTTTTTTGTTTGCAAGCAGCAGATTACGCGCAG
AAAAAAAGGATCTCAAGAAGATCCTTTGATCTTTTCTACGGGGTCTGACGCTCAGTGGAACGAAAACTCA
CGTTAAGGGATTTTGGTCATGCATTCTAGGTACTAAAACAATTCATCCAGTAAAATATAATATTTTATTT
TCTCCCAATCAGGCTTGATCCCCAGTAAGTCAAAAAATAGCTCGACATACTGTTCTTCCCCGATATCCTC
CCTGATCGACCGGACGCAGAAGGCAATGTCATACCACTTGTCCGCCCTGCCGCTTCTCCCAAGATCAATA
AAGCCACTTACTTTGCCATCTTTCACAAAGATGTTGCTGTCTCCCAGGTCGCCGTGGGAAAAGACAAGTT
CCTCTTCGGGCTTTTCCGTCTTTAAAAAATCATACAGCTCGCGCGGATCTTTAAATGGAGTGTCTTCTTC
CCAGTTTTCGCAATCCACATCGGCCAGATCGTTATTCAGTAAGTAATCCAATTCGGCTAAGCGGCTGTCT
AAGCTATTCGTATAGGGACAATCCGATATGTCGATGGAGTGAAAGAGCCTGATGCACTCCGCATACAGCT
CGATAATCTTTTCAGGGCTTTGTTCATCTTCATACTCTTCCGAGCAAAGGACGCCATCGGCCTCACTCAT
GAGCAGATTGCTCCAGCCATCATGCCGTTCAAAGTGCAGGACCTTTGGAACAGGCAGCTTTCCTTCCAGC
CATAGCATCATGTCCTTTTCCCGTTCCACATCATAGGTGGTCCCTTTATACCGGCTGTCCGTCATTTTTA
AATATAGGTTTTCATTTTCTCCCACCAGCTTATATACCTTAGCAGGAGACATTCCTTCCGTATCTTTTAC
GCAGCGGTATTTTTCGATCAGTTTTTTCAATTCCGGTGATATTCTCATTTTAGCCATTTATTATTTCCTT
CCTCTTTTCTACAGTATTTAAAGATACCCCAAGAAGCTAATTATAACAAGACGAACTCCAATTCACTGTT
CCTTGCATTCTAAAACCTTAAATACCAGAAAACAGCTTTTTCAAAGTTGTTTTCAAAGTTGGCGTATAAC
ATAGTATCGACGGAGCCGATTTTGAAACCGCGGTGATCACAGGCAGCAACGCTCTGTCATCGTTACAATC
AACATGCTACCCTCCGCGAGATCATCCGTGTTTCAAACCCGGCAGCTTAGTTGCCGTTCTTCCGAATAGC
ATCGGTAACATGAGCAAAGTCTGCCGCCTTACAACGGCTCTCCCGCTGACGCCGTCCCGGACTGATGGGC
TGCCTGTATCGAGTGGTGATTTTGTGCCGAGCTGCCGGTCGGGGAGCTGTTGGCTGGCTGG
Features (pLannotate 1.2.2; 19 found; start..end, strand, type, name):
      1..25      +  misc_feature   LB T-DNA repeat: left border repeat from nopaline C58 T-DNA
    403..459     +  CDS            MP_BEYDV (fragment): Protein inferred from homology: Swiss-Prot protein existence level 3. Involved in the viral transport within, and between cells. From Bean yellow dwarf virus (BeYDV).
    952..2604    +  CDS            luciferase: firefly luciferase; luc+; enhanced luc+ version of the luciferase gene
   2612..2860    +  terminator     HSP terminator: efficient transcription terminator from the Arabidopsis thaliana heat shock protein 18.2 gene (Nagaya et al., 2010)
   3350..3425    +  misc_RNA       gRNA scaffold: guide RNA scaffold for the Streptococcus pyogenes CRISPR/Cas9 system
   3951..4292    +  promoter       CaMV 35S promoter: strong constitutive promoter from cauliflower mosaic virus
   4306..6693    +  CDS            ARF5 (fragment): ARFE_ARATH - Also known as IAA24, MP. Experimental evidence at protein level: Swiss-Prot protein existence level 1. Auxin response factors (ARFs) are transcriptional factors that bind specifically to the DNA sequence 5'-TGTCTC-3' found in the auxin-responsive promoter elements (AuxREs). Seems to act as transcriptional activator. Formation of heterodimers with Aux/IAA proteins may alter their ability to modulate early auxin response genes expression. Mediates embryo axis formation and vascular tissues differentiation. Functionally redundant with ARF7. May be necessary to counteract AMP1 activit
   6696..6870    +  polyA_signal   CaMV poly(A) signal: cauliflower mosaic virus polyadenylation signal
   7303..8178    -  CDS            REPA_BEYDV: Experimental evidence at protein level: Swiss-Prot protein existence level 1. Implicated in enhancement of V-sense gene expression. Acts a an inhibitor of C-sense gene transcription. From Bean yellow dwarf virus (BeYDV).
   8473..8529    +  CDS            MP_BEYDV (fragment): Protein inferred from homology: Swiss-Prot protein existence level 3. Involved in the viral transport within, and between cells. From Bean yellow dwarf virus (BeYDV).
   8552..8576    +  misc_feature   RB T-DNA repeat: right border repeat from nopaline C58 T-DNA
   8916..9317    +  CDS            Y4CG_SINFN (fragment): Protein inferred from homology: Swiss-Prot protein existence level 3. From Sinorhizobium fredii (strain NBRC 101917 / NGR234).
   9877..10506   +  CDS            pVS1 StaA: stability protein from the Pseudomonas plasmid pVS1 (Heeb et al., 2000)
  10935..12008   +  CDS            pVS1 RepA: replication protein from the Pseudomonas plasmid pVS1 (Heeb et al., 2000)
  12074..12268   +  rep_origin     pVS1 oriV: origin of replication for the Pseudomonas plasmid pVS1 (Heeb et al., 2000)
  12471..12510   +  CDS            rop (fragment): Rop protein, which maintains plasmids at low copy number; rop
  12612..12752   +  misc_feature   bom: basis of mobility region from pBR322
  12938..13526   -  rep_origin     ori: high-copy-number ColE1/pMB1/pBR322/pUC origin of replication
  13613..14407   -  CDS            KanR: aminoglycoside phosphotransferase; aphA-3; confers resistance to kanamycin
