[The description below was written by a language model from this plasmid's Addgene catalogue record and pLannotate feature annotations shown in this document.]
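Description:
pMM136 is a plant expression T-DNA binary vector of about 14.8 kb, built on the pTRANS_201 backbone and carrying a bean yellow dwarf virus (BeYDV) geminiviral replicon. Outside the T-DNA borders it has the usual binary backbone: a high-copy ColE1/pUC-type origin with the pBR322 bom site for propagation in E. coli, the pVS1 oriV with RepA and StaA for replication and stable maintenance in Agrobacterium, and a kanamycin resistance gene (aphA-3) for bacterial selection. No plant selectable marker is annotated.

Between the left and right nopaline-type borders, two short repeated fragments annotated as BeYDV movement protein sequence flank the cargo. They probably mark the duplicated viral intergenic regions that delimit the replicon, though these are not annotated as such. A reverse-oriented BeYDV RepA/Rep coding region lies inside. In such systems, Rep releases and circularises the sequence between the repeats and amplifies it in the plant nucleus, raising cargo copy number and expression.

The cargo comprises three units. The first is a firefly luc+ luciferase gene ending in the Arabidopsis HSP18.2 terminator; it is described as constitutively expressed, but its promoter is not annotated. The second is an sgRNA with the S. pyogenes Cas9 scaffold targeting PDS (phytoene desaturase), whose promoter is also unannotated. The third is a CaMV 35S-driven, codon-optimised truncated Arabidopsis MONOPTEROS/ARF5 (MP-delta) with a CaMV polyadenylation signal.

No Cas9 gene is present, so the nuclease must be supplied separately. The associated work concerns plant gene editing through de novo meristem induction, with MP-delta as a developmental regulator and luciferase reporting delivery. The depositor and sequencing-derived records show the same features, differing by two nucleotides and start point.
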