Addgene plasmid #127217: pMM136
Purpose: BeYDV replicon with constitutive Luc expression, MP-delta, sgRNA targeting PDS
Depositing lab: Daniel Voytas. Depositing organization: University of Minnesota. Publication: Plant gene editing through de novo induction of meristems. Maher MF, Nasti RA, Vollbrecht M, Starker CG, Clark MD, Voytas DF. Nat Biotechnol. 2019 Dec 16. pii: 10.1038/s41587-019-0337-2. doi: 10.1038/s41587-019-0337-2. PubMed 31844292.
Backbone
  Vector backbone: pTRANS_201
  Backbone manufacturer: Cambia
  Vector type: Plant Expression
Growth in bacteria
  Bacterial resistance: Kanamycin, 50 μg/mL
  Growth temperature: 37°C
  Growth strain: DH5alpha
  Copy number: High Copy
Gene/Insert
  Gene/Insert name: Luc, MP-delta, sgRNA
  gRNA/shRNA sequence: TTGGTAGTAGCGACTCCATG
  Species: Firefly, Arabidopsis, synthetic
  Mutation: codon optimized CDSs
  Cloning method: Restriction Enzyme; 5′ cloning site unknown (unknown if destroyed); 3′ cloning site unknown (unknown if destroyed)
Terms and licenses: Academic/Nonprofit Terms; Industry Terms: Not Available to Industry
How to cite: pMM136 was a gift from Daniel Voytas (Addgene plasmid # 127217 ; http://n2t.net/addgene:127217 ; RRID:Addgene_127217)
